>Addgene plasmid #142688 | TFORF0774 | addgene full sequence | sequence record 397760 | Addgene NGS Result
TTAATGTAGTCTTATGCAATACTCTTGTAGTCTTGCAACATGGTAACGATGAGTTAGCAACATGCCTTAC
AAGGAGAGAAAAAGCACCGTGCATGCCGATTGGTGGAAGTAAGGTGGTACGATCGTGCCTTATTAGGAAG
GCAACAGACGGGTCTGACATGGATTGGACGAACCACTGAATTGCCGCATTGCAGAGATATTGTATTTAAG
TGCCTAGCTCGATACATAAACGGGTCTCTCTGGTTAGACCAGATCTGAGCCTGGGAGCTCTCTGGCTAAC
TAGGGAACCCACTGCTTAAGCCTCAATAAAGCTTGCCTTGAGTGCTTCAAGTAGTGTGTGCCCGTCTGTT
GTGTGACTCTGGTAACTAGAGATCCCTCAGACCCTTTTAGTCAGTGTGGAAAATCTCTAGCAGTGGCGCC
CGAACAGGGACTTGAAAGCGAAAGGGAAACCAGAGGAGCTCTCTCGACGCAGGACTCGGCTTGCTGAAGC
GCGCACGGCAAGAGGCGAGGGGCGGCGACTGGTGAGTACGCCAAAAATTTTGACTAGCGGAGGCTAGAAG
GAGAGAGATGGGTGCGAGAGCGTCAGTATTAAGCGGGGGAGAATTAGATCGCGATGGGAAAAAATTCGGT
TAAGGCCAGGGGGAAAGAAAAAATATAAATTAAAACATATAGTATGGGCAAGCAGGGAGCTAGAACGATT
CGCAGTTAATCCTGGCCTGTTAGAAACATCAGAAGGCTGTAGACAAATACTGGGACAGCTACAACCATCC
CTTCAGACAGGATCAGAAGAACTTAGATCATTATATAATACAGTAGCAACCCTCTATTGTGTGCATCAAA
GGATAGAGATAAAAGACACCAAGGAAGCTTTAGACAAGATAGAGGAAGAGCAAAACAAAAGTAAGACCAC
CGCACAGCAAGCGGCCGCTGATCTTCAGACCTGGAGGAGGAGATATGAGGGACAATTGGAGAAGTGAATT
ATATAAATATAAAGTAGTAAAAATTGAACCATTAGGAGTAGCACCCACCAAGGCAAAGAGAAGAGTGGTG
CAGAGAGAAAAAAGAGCAGTGGGAATAGGAGCTTTGTTCCTTGGGTTCTTGGGAGCAGCAGGAAGCACTA
TGGGCGCAGCGTCAATGACGCTGACGGTACAGGCCAGACAATTATTGTCTGGTATAGTGCAGCAGCAGAA
CAATTTGCTGAGGGCTATTGAGGCGCAACAGCATCTGTTGCAACTCACAGTCTGGGGCATCAAGCAGCTC
CAGGCAAGAATCCTGGCTGTGGAAAGATACCTAAAGGATCAACAGCTCCTGGGGATTTGGGGTTGCTCTG
GAAAACTCATTTGCACCACTGCTGTGCCTTGGAATGCTAGTTGGAGTAATAAATCTCTGGAACAGATTTG
GAATCACACGACCTGGATGGAGTGGGACAGAGAAATTAACAATTACACAAGCTTAATACACTCCTTAATT
GAAGAATCGCAAAACCAGCAAGAAAAGAATGAACAAGAATTATTGGAATTAGATAAATGGGCAAGTTTGT
GGAATTGGTTTAACATAACAAATTGGCTGTGGTATATAAAATTATTCATAATGATAGTAGGAGGCTTGGT
AGGTTTAAGAATAGTTTTTGCTGTACTTTCTATAGTGAATAGAGTTAGGCAGGGATATTCACCATTATCG
TTTCAGACCCACCTCCCAACCCCGAGGGGACCCATGCATTGCATCTCAATTAGTCAGCAACCAGGTGTGG
AAAGTCCCCAGGCTCCCCAGCAGGCAGAAGTATGCAAAGCATGCGTCTCAATTAGTCAGCAACCATAGTC
CCGCCCCTAACTCCGCCCATCCCGCCCCTAACTCCGCCCAGTTCCGCCCATTCTCCGCCCCATGGCTGAC
TAATTTTTTTTATTTATGCAGAGGCCGAGGCCGCCTCGGCCTCTGAGCTATTCCAGAAGTAGTGAGGAGG
CTTTTTTGGAGGCCTAGGCTTTTGCAAAAAGCTTTCTAGAGGTACCACCGGAGCTTACCATGACCGAGTA
CAAGCCCACGGTGCGCCTCGCCACCCGCGACGACGTCCCCAGGGCCGTACGCACCCTCGCCGCCGCGTTC
GCCGACTACCCCGCCACGCGCCACACCGTCGATCCGGACCGCCACATCGAGCGGGTCACCGAGCTGCAAG
AACTCTTCCTCACGCGCGTCGGGCTCGACATCGGCAAGGTGTGGGTCGCGGACGACGGCGCCGCCGTGGC
GGTCTGGACCACGCCGGAGAGCGTCGAAGCGGGGGCGGTGTTCGCCGAGATCGGCCCGCGCATGGCCGAG
TTGAGCGGTTCCCGGCTGGCCGCGCAGCAACAGATGGAAGGCCTCCTGGCGCCGCACCGGCCCAAGGAGC
CCGCGTGGTTCCTGGCCACCGTCGGCGTCTCGCCCGACCACCAGGGCAAGGGTCTGGGCAGCGCCGTCGT
GCTCCCCGGAGTGGAGGCGGCCGAGCGCGCCGGGGTGCCCGCCTTCCTGGAGACCTCCGCGCCCCGCAAC
CTCCCCTTCTACGAGCGGCTCGGCTTCACCGTCACCGCCGACGTCGAGGTGCCCGAAGGACCGCGCACCT
GGTGCATGACCCGCAAGCCCGGTGCCAGTTAACGAATTCTAGATCTTGAGACAAATGGCAGTATTCATCC
ACAATTTTAAAAGAAAAGGGGGGATTGGGGGGTACAGTGCAGGGGAAAGAATAGTAGACATAATAGCAAC
AGACATACAAACTAAAGAATTACAAAAACAAATTACAAAAATTCAAAATTTTCGGGTTTATTACAGGGAC
AGCAGAGATCCACTTTGGCGCCGGCTCGAGGCCTGCAGGTGCAAAGATGGATAAAGTTTTAAACAGAGAG
GAATCTTTGCAGCTAATGGACCTTCTAGGTCTTGAAAGGAGTGGGAATTGGCTCCGGTGCCCGTCAGTGG
GCAGAGCGCACATCGCCCACAGTCCCCGAGAAGTTGGGGGGAGGGGTCGGCAATTGAACCGGTGCCTAGA
GAAGGTGGCGCGGGGTAAACTGGGAAAGTGATGTCGTGTACTGGCTCCGCCTTTTTCCCGAGGGTGGGGG
AGAACCGTATATAAGTGCAGTAGTCGCCGTGAACGTTCTTTTTCGCAACGGGTTTGCCGCCAGAACACAG
GTAAGTGCCGTGTGTGGTTCCCGCGGGCCTGGCCTCTTTACGGGTTATGGCCCTTGCGTGCCTTGAATTA
CTTCCACCTGGCTGCAGTACGTGATTCTTGATCCCGAGCTTCGGGTTGGAAGTGGGTGGGAGAGTTCGAG
GCCTTGCGCTTAAGGAGCCCCTTCGCCTCGTGCTTGAGTTGAGGCCTGGCCTGGGCGCTGGGGCCGCCGC
GTGCGAATCTGGTGGCACCTTCGCGCCTGTCTCGCTGCTTTCGATAAGTCTCTAGCCATTTAAAATTTTT
GATGACCTGCTGCGACGCTTTTTTTCTGGCAAGATAGTCTTGTAAATGCGGGCCAAGATCTGCACACTGG
TATTTCGGTTTTTGGGGCCGCGGGCGGCGACGGGGCCCGTGCGTCCCAGCGCACATGTTCGGCGAGGCGG
GGCCTGCGAGCGCGGCCACCGAGAATCGGACGGGGGTAGTCTCAAGCTGGCCGGCCTGCTCTGGTGCCTG
GCCTCGCGCCGCCGTGTATCGCCCCGCCCTGGGCGGCAAGGCTGGCCCGGTCGGCACCAGTTGCGTGAGC
GGAAAGATGGCCGCTTCCCGGCCCTGCTGCAGGGAGCTCAAAATGGAGGACGCGGCGCTCGGGAGAGCGG
GCGGGTGAGTCACCCACACAAAGGAAAAGGGCCTTTCCGTCCTCAGCCGTCGCTTCATGTGACTCCACGG
AGTACCGGGCGCCGTCCAGGCACCTCGATTAGTTCTCGAGCTTTTGGAGTACGTCGTCTTTAGGTTGGGG
GGAGGGGTTTTATGCGATGGAGTTTCCCCACACTGAGTGGGTGGAGACTGAAGTTAGGCCAGCTTGGCAC
TTGATGTAATTCTCCTTGGAATTTGCCCTTTTTGAGTTTGGATCTTGGTTCATTCTCAAGCCTCAGACAG
TGGTTCAAAGTTTTTTTCTTCCATTTCAGGTGTCGTGAGGCTAGCACCGCCACCATGTGTTCTCATTTTG
CCCAAGATGTTTGGCCAGAGCACAGCATAAAAGATTCTTTCCAAAAAGTGATACTGAGAACATATGGAAA
ATATGGACATGAGAATTTACAGCTAAGAAAAGACCATAAAAGTGTGGATGCATGTAAGGTGTACAAAGGA
GGTTATAATGGACTTAACCAGTGTTTGACAACTACTGACAGCAAGATATTTCAGTGTGATAAATATGTGA
AAGTCTTTCATAAATTTCCAAATGTAAATAGAAATAAGATAAGACATACTGGAAAGAAACCTTTCAAATG
TAAAAACCGTGGCAAATCATTTTGCATGCTTTCACAATTAACTCAACATAAGAAAATTCATACTAGAGAG
TATTCTTACAAATGTGAAGAATGTGGTAAAGCCTTTAACTGGTCCTCAACCCTTACTAAACATAAGATAA
TTCATACTGGAGAAAAACCCTACAAATGTGAAGAATGTGGCAAAGCTTTTAACCGGTCCTCAAATCTTAC
TAAACATAAAATAATTCATACTGGAGAGAAACCCTACAAATGTGAAGAATGTGGCAAAGCTTTTAACCGG
TCCTCAACCCTTACTAAACATAAAAGAATTCATACAGAAGAGAAACCCTACAAATGTGAAGAATGTGGCA
AGGCCTTTAACCAGTTCTCGATTCTTAATAAACATAAGAGAATTCATATGGAAGATAAACCCTACAAATG
TGAAGAATGTGGCAAAGCCTTTAGAGTATTCTCAATTCTTAAAAAACATAAGATAATCCATACTGGGGAA
AAACCATACAAATGTGAAGAATGTGGCAAAGCCTTTAACCAGTTCTCAAACCTTACTAAACATAAGATAA
TTCATACTGGAGAGAAACCCTACAAATGTGATGAATGTGGCAAAGCCTTTAACCAGTCCTCAACCCTTAC
TAAACATAAAAGAATTCATACGGGAGAAAAACCCTACAAATGTGAAGAATGTGGCAAAGCTTTTAAACAG
TCCTCAACCCTTACTGAACATAAGATAATTCATACTGGAGAGAAACCCTACAAATGTGAAAAATGTGGCA
AGGCCTTTAGCTGGTCCTCAGCTTTTACTAAACATAAGAGAAATCATATGGAAGATAAACCCTACAAATG
TGAAGAATGTGGCAAAGCCTTTAGTGTATTCTCAACCCTTACTAAACATAAAATAATTCATACTAGAGAA
AAACCCTACAAATGTGAAGAATGTGGCAAAGCCTTTAACCAGTCCTCAATTTTTACTAAACATAAGATAA
TTCACACTGAAGGGAAATCCTACAAATGTGAAAAATGTGGCAATGCTTTTAACCAGTCCTCAAACCTTAC
TGCACGTAAGATAATTTATACTGGAGAGAAACCCTACAAATATGAAGAATGTGACAAAGCCTTTAACAAG
TTCTCAACCCTTATTACACATCAGATAATTTATACTGGAGAGAAACCCTGCAAACATGAATGTGGCAGAG
CCTTTAACAAATCCTCAAATTATACTAAAGAGAAACTACAAACCTAGTAATGAACTAGTCCGTAACTTGA
AAGTATTTCGATTTCTTGGCTTTATATATCTTGTGGAAAGGACGAGCACTACCGTCGAGGAAGTCAACAA
CGCGTTAAGTCGACAATCAACCTCTGGATTACAAAATTTGTGAAAGATTGACTGGTATTCTTAACTATGT
TGCTCCTTTTACGCTATGTGGATACGCTGCTTTAATGCCTTTGTATCATGCTATTGCTTCCCGTATGGCT
TTCATTTTCTCCTCCTTGTATAAATCCTGGTTGCTGTCTCTTTATGAGGAGTTGTGGCCCGTTGTCAGGC
AACGTGGCGTGGTGTGCACTGTGTTTGCTGACGCAACCCCCACTGGTTGGGGCATTGCCACCACCTGTCA
GCTCCTTTCCGGGACTTTCGCTTTCCCCCTCCCTATTGCCACGGCGGAACTCATCGCCGCCTGCCTTGCC
CGCTGCTGGACAGGGGCTCGGCTGTTGGGCACTGACAATTCCGTGGTGTTGTCGGGGAAATCATCGTCCT
TTCCTTGGCTGCTCGCCTGTGTTGCCACCTGGATTCTGCGCGGGACGTCCTTCTGCTACGTCCCTTCGGC
CCTCAATCCAGCGGACCTTCCTTCCCGCGGCCTGCTGCCGGCTCTGCGGCCTCTTCCGCGTCTTCGCCTT
CGCCCTCAGACGAGTCGGATCTCCCTTTGGGCCGCCTCCCCGCGTCGACTTTAAGACCAATGACTTACAA
GGCAGCTGTAGATCTTAGCCACTTTTTAAAAGAAAAGGGGGGACTGGAAGGGCTAATTCACTCCCAACGA
AGACAAGATCTGCTTTTTGCTTGTACTGGGTCTCTCTGGTTAGACCAGATCTGAGCCTGGGAGCTCTCTG
GCTAACTAGGGAACCCACTGCTTAAGCCTCAATAAAGCTTGCCTTGAGTGCTTCAAGTAGTGTGTGCCCG
TCTGTTGTGTGACTCTGGTAACTAGAGATCCCTCAGACCCTTTTAGTCAGTGTGGAAAATCTCTAGCAGT
ACGTATAGTAGTTCATGTCATCTTATTATTCAGTATTTATAACTTGCAAAGAAATGAATATCAGAGAGTG
AGAGGAACTTGTTTATTGCAGCTTATAATGGTTACAAATAAAGCAATAGCATCACAAATTTCACAAATAA
AGCATTTTTTTCACTGCATTCTAGTTGTGGTTTGTCCAAACTCATCAATGTATCTTATCATGTCTGGCTC
TAGCTATCCCGCCCCTAACTCCGCCCATCCCGCCCCTAACTCCGCCCAGTTCCGCCCATTCTCCGCCCCA
TGGCTGACTAATTTTTTTTATTTATGCAGAGGCCGAGGCCGCCTCGGCCTCTGAGCTATTCCAGAAGTAG
TGAGGAGGCTTTTTTGGAGGCCTAGGGACGTACCCAATTCGCCCTATAGTGAGTCGTATTACGCGCGCTC
ACTGGCCGTCGTTTTACAACGTCGTGACTGGGAAAACCCTGGCGTTACCCAACTTAATCGCCTTGCAGCA
CATCCCCCTTTCGCCAGCTGGCGTAATAGCGAAGAGGCCCGCACCGATCGCCCTTCCCAACAGTTGCGCA
GCCTGAATGGCGAATGGG
[124 nt withheld, positions 7229-7352]
C
[91 nt withheld, positions 7354-7444]
A
[49 nt withheld, positions 7446-7494]
CCTTTGACGTTGGAGTCCACGTTCTTT
[37 nt withheld, positions 7522-7558]
ACCCTATCTCGGTCTATTCTTTTGATTTATAAGGGATTTTGCCGATTTCGGCCTATTGGTTAAAAAATGA
GCTGATTTAACAAAAATTTAACGCGAATTTTAACAAAATATTAACGCTTACAATTTAGGTGGCACTTTTC
GGGGAAATGTGCGCGGAACCCCTATTTGTTTATTTTTCTAAATACATTCAAATATGTATCCGCTCATGAG
ACAATAACCCTGATAAATGCTTCAATAATATTGAAAAAGGAAGAGTATGAGTATTCAACATTTCCGTGTC
GCCCTTATTCCCTTTTTTGCGGCATTTTGCCTTCCTGTTTTTGCTCACCCAGAAACGCTGGTGAAAGTAA
AAGATGCTGAAGATCAGTTGGGTGCACGAGTGGGTTACATCGAACTGGATCTCAACAGCGGTAAGATCCT
TGAGAGTTTTCGCCCCGAAGAACGTTTTCCAATGATGAGCACTTTTAAAGTTCTGCTATGTGGCGCGGTA
TTATCCCGTATTGACGCCGGGCAAGAGCAACTCGGTCGCCGCATACACTATTCTCAGAATGACTTGGTTG
AGTACTCACCAGTCACAGAAAAGCATCTTACGGATGGCATGACAGTAAGAGAATTATGCAGTGCTGCCAT
AACCATGAGTGATAACACTGCGGCCAACTTACTTCTGACAACGATCGGAGGACCGAAGGAGCTAACCGCT
TTTTTGCACAACATGGGGGATCATGTAACTCGCCTTGATCGTTGGGAACCGGAGCTGAATGAAGCCATAC
CAAACGACGAGCGTGACACCACGATGCCTGTAGCAATGGCAACAACGTTGCGCAAACTATTAACTGGCGA
ACTACTTACTCTAGCTTCCCGGCAACAATTAATAGACTGGATGGAGGCGGATAAAGTTGCAGGACCACTT
CTGCGCTCGGCCCTTCCGGCTGGCTGGTTTATTGCTGATAAATCTGGAGCCGGTGAGCGTGGGTCTCGCG
GTATCATTGCAGCACTGGGGCCAGATGGTAAGCCCTCCCGTATCGTAGTTATCTACACGACGGGGAGTCA
GGCAACTATGGATGAACGAAATAGACAGATCGCTGAGATAGGTGCCTCACTGATTAAGCATTGGTAACTG
TCAGACCAAGTTTACTCATATATACTTTAGATTGATTTAAAACTTCATTTTTAATTTAAAAGGATCTAGG
TGAAGATCCTTTTTGATAATCTCATGACCAAAATCCCTTAACGTGAGTTTTCGTTCCACTGAGCGTCAGA
CCCCGTAGAAAAGATCAAAGGATCTTCTTGAGATCCTTTTTTTCTGCGCGTAATCTGCTGCTTGCAAACA
AAAAAACCACCGCTACCAGCGGTGGTTTGTTTGCCGGATCAAGAGCTACCAACTCTTTTTCCGAAGGTAA
CTGGCTTCAGCAGAGCGCAGATACCAAATACTGTTCTTCTAGTGTAGCCGTAGTTAGGCCACCACTTCAA
GAACTCTGTAGCACCGCCTACATACCTCGCTCTGCTAATCCTGTTACCAGTGGCTGCTGCCAGTGGCGAT
AAGTCGTGTCTTACCGGGTTGGACTCAAGACGATAGTTACCGGATAAGGCGCAGCGGTCGGGCTGAACGG
GGGGTTCGTGCACACAGCCCAGCTTGGAGCGAACGACCTACACCGAACTGAGATACCTACAGCGTGAGCT
ATGAGAAAGCGCCACGCTTCCCGAAGGGAGAAAGGCGGACAGGTATCCGGTAAGCGGCAGGGTCGGAACA
GGAGAGCGCACGAGGGAGCTTCCAGGGGGAAACGCCTGGTATCTTTATAGTCCTGTCGGGTTTCGCCACC
TCTGACTTGAGCGTCGATTTTTGTGATGCTCGTCAGGGGGGCGGAGCCTATGGAAAAACGCCAGCAACGC
GGCCTTTTTACGGTTCCTGGCCTTTTGCTGGCCTTTTGCTCACATGTTCTTTCCTGCGTTATCCCCTGAT
TCTGTGGATAACCGTATTACCGCCTTTGAGTGAGCTGATACCGCTCGCCGCAGCCGAACGACCGAGCGCA
GCGAGTCAGTGAGCGAGGAAGCGGAAGAGCGCCCAATACGCAAACCGCCTCTCCCCGCGCGTTGGCCGAT
TCATTAATGCAGCTGGCACGACAGGTTTCCCGACTGGAAAGCGGGCAGTGAGCGCAACGCAATTAATGTG
AGTTAGCTCACTCATTAGGCACCCCAGGCTTTACACTTTATGCTTCCGGCTCGTATGTTGTGTGGAATTG
TGAGCGGATAACAATTTCACACAGGAAACAGCTATGACCATGATTACGCCAAGCGCGCAATTAACCCTCA
CTAAAGGGAACAAAAGCTGGAGCTGCAAGC
Features (pLannotate 1.2.2; 32 found; start..end, strand, type, name):
      5..231     +  promoter       RSV promoter: Rous sarcoma virus enhancer/promoter
    232..412     +  LTR            5' LTR (truncated): truncated 5' long terminal repeat (LTR) from HIV-1
    459..584     +  misc_feature   HIV-1 Ψ: packaging signal of human immunodeficiency virus type 1
    568..931     +  CDS            HIV-1 gag (fragment): gag protein from human immunodeficiency virus 1; gag
   1077..1310    +  misc_feature   RRE: The Rev response element (RRE) of HIV-1 allows for Rev-dependent mRNA export from the nucleus to the cytoplasm.
   1687..1713    +  CDS            Rev (fragment): human immunodeficiency virus 1 (HIV-1) Rev protein; rev; enhances nuclear export of unspliced and incompletely spliced viral mRNAs
   1720..1743    +  promoter       SV40 promoter (fragment): SV40 early promoter
   1744..1815    +  promoter       SV40 promoter (fragment): SV40 enhancer and early promoter
   1839..1974    +  rep_origin     SV40 ori: SV40 origin of replication
   2020..2616    +  CDS            PuroR (fragment): puromycin N-acetyltransferase; pac from Streptomyces; confers resistance to puromycin
   2665..2782    +  misc_feature   cPPT/CTS: central polypurine tract and central termination sequence of HIV-1
   2847..2913    +  CDS            small t antigen (fragment): SV40 (simian virus 40) small t antigen
   2920..4098    +  promoter       EF-1α promoter: strong constitutive promoter for human elongation factor EF-1α
   4100..4390    +  CDS            ZNF138 (fragment): ZN138_HUMAN - Experimental evidence at protein level: Swiss-Prot protein existence level 1. May be involved in transcriptional regulation as a repressor. From Homo sapiens (Human).
   5579..5644    +  CDS            ZNF92 (fragment): ZNF92_HUMAN - Experimental evidence at protein level: Swiss-Prot protein existence level 1. May be involved in transcriptional regulation. From Homo sapiens (Human).
   5660..5713    +  promoter       U6 promoter (fragment): RNA polymerase III promoter for human U6 snRNA
   5755..6343    +  misc_feature   WPRE: woodchuck hepatitis virus posttranscriptional regulatory element
   6394..6413    +  misc_feature   cPPT/CTS (fragment): central polypurine tract and central termination sequence of HIV-1
   6415..6648    +  LTR            3' LTR (ΔU3): self-inactivating 3' long terminal repeat (LTR) from HIV-1
   6726..6847    +  polyA_signal   SV40 poly(A) signal: SV40 polyadenylation signal
   6887..7022    +  rep_origin     SV40 ori: SV40 origin of replication
   7043..7061    -  promoter       T7 promoter: promoter for bacteriophage T7 RNA polymerase
   7069..7224    +  CDS            lacZα (fragment): LacZα fragment of β-galactosidase; lacZ fragment
   7229..7657    +  rep_origin     f1 ori (sequence partly withheld): f1 bacteriophage origin of replication; arrow indicates direction of (+) strand synthesis
   7710..7814    +  promoter       AmpR promoter: bla
   7815..8675    +  CDS            AmpR: β-lactamase; bla; confers resistance to ampicillin, carbenicillin, and related antibiotics
   8846..9434    +  rep_origin     ori: high-copy-number ColE1/pMB1/pBR322/pUC origin of replication
   9617..9709    +  CDS            lacI (fragment): lac repressor; lacI; The lac repressor binds to the lac operator to inhibit transcription in E. coli. This inhibition can be relieved by adding lactose or isopropyl-β-D-thiogalactopyranoside (IPTG).
   9722..9743    +  protein_bind   CAP binding site: CAP binding activates transcription in the presence of cAMP. E. coli catabolite activator protein
   9758..9788    +  promoter       lac promoter: promoter for the E. coli lac operon
   9796..9812    +  protein_bind   lac operator: The lac repressor binds to the lac operator to inhibit transcription in E. coli. This inhibition can be relieved by adding lactose or isopropyl-β-D-thiogalactopyranoside (IPTG). lac repressor encoded by lacI
   9857..9875    +  promoter       T3 promoter: promoter for bacteriophage T3 RNA polymerase
