[The description below was written by a language model from this plasmid's Addgene catalogue record and pLannotate feature annotations shown in this document.]
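Description:
TFORF0774 is a third-generation-style, self-inactivating lentiviral expression plasmid built on the pLX_TRC317 backbone and carrying the human zinc-finger transcription factor ZNF92 as its insert. It belongs to a barcoded transcription factor ORF collection: each clone pairs a synthesized ORF with a unique 24-bp barcode so that the factor can be identified by sequencing in pooled overexpression screens, such as those probing directed differentiation. In bacteria the plasmid is maintained by a high-copy ColE1/pUC-type origin and ampicillin resistance (β-lactamase). An f1 origin and remnants of a lacZα/lac promoter cloning region with flanking T7 and T3 promoters are also present. The depositor warns that recombination can occur, as is common for LTR-containing plasmids.

The viral genome is transcribed from an RSV promoter fused to a truncated HIV-1 5' LTR, followed by the Ψ packaging signal, a gag fragment, the RRE for Rev-dependent nuclear export and a cPPT/CTS. It ends in a ΔU3 3' LTR, which inactivates the LTR promoter after integration, and an SV40 poly(A) signal. Within this unit, an SV40 early promoter drives puromycin N-acetyltransferase for selection of transduced mammalian cells, and a separate EF-1α promoter drives the ZNF92 ORF. A WPRE downstream enhances transcript expression.

The automated annotation labels only the ends of the ORF region. The 5' portion matches the related protein ZNF138 and a short 3' portion matches ZNF92, which probably reflects homology among KRAB zinc-finger family members rather than a chimeric insert. The barcode itself is not annotated in the feature table, so its position cannot be stated. A short U6 promoter fragment lies between the ORF and the WPRE.
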