Addgene plasmid #142688: TFORF0774
Purpose: Lentiviral vector for overexpressing transcription factor ORFs with unique 24-bp barcodes. Barcodes facilitate identification of transcription factors in pooled screens.
Depositing lab: Feng Zhang. Depositing organization: Broad Institute. Publication: A transcription factor atlas of directed differentiation. Joung J, Ma S, Tay T, Geiger-Schuller KR, Kirchgatterer PC, Verdine VK, Guo B, Arias-Garcia MA, Allen WE, Singh A, Kuksenko O, Abudayyeh OO, Gootenberg JS, Fu Z, Macrae RK, Buenrostro JD, Regev A, Zhang F. Cell. 2023 Jan 5;186(1):209-229.e26. doi: 10.1016/j.cell.2022.11.026. PubMed 36608654.
Backbone
  Vector backbone: pLX_TRC317
  Backbone manufacturer: Broad Institute Genetic Perturbation Platform
  Backbone size w/o insert (bp): 8264
  Vector type: Mammalian Expression, Lentiviral
  Selectable markers: Puromycin
Growth in bacteria
  Bacterial resistance: Ampicillin, 100 μg/mL
  Growth temperature: 37°C
  Growth strain: NEB Stable
  Copy number: High Copy
Gene/Insert
  Gene/Insert name: ZNF92
  Species: H. sapiens (human)
  Insert size (bp): 1634
  Entrez Gene: ZNF92 (a.k.a. TF12, HPF12, HTF12)
  Promoter: EF1a
  Cloning method: Unknown
  Sequencing primers: 5′ GGGTGGAGACTGAAGTTAGGCCAG; 3′ CACATAGCGTAAAAGGAGCAACATAG
Terms and licenses: Academic/Nonprofit Terms; Industry Terms: Not Available to Industry
Depositor comments: NM_001287534,NM_001287533,ENST00000431504 . The transcription factor ORF portion of this plasmid was synthesized by Genewiz. Please test multiple small colonies in case of plasmid recombination. To make this collection available in a timely manner, a portion of this collection was not fully sequenced by Addgene. If an Addgene verified full plasmid sequence is not available, please contact us prior to placing an order to request the full sequence.
How to cite: TFORF0774 was a gift from Feng Zhang (Addgene plasmid # 142688 ; http://n2t.net/addgene:142688 ; RRID:Addgene_142688)
