>Addgene plasmid #142688 | TFORF0774 | depositor partial sequence | sequence record 280202 | Insert
ACCGCCACCATGTGTTCTCATTTTGCCCAAGATGTTTGGCCAGAGCACAGCATAAAAGATTCTTTCCAAA
AAGTGATACTGAGAACATATGGAAAATATGGACATGAGAATTTACAGCTAAGAAAAGACCATAAAAGTGT
GGATGCATGTAAGGTGTACAAAGGAGGTTATAATGGACTTAACCAGTGTTTGACAACTACTGACAGCAAG
ATATTTCAGTGTGATAAATATGTGAAAGTCTTTCATAAATTTCCAAATGTAAATAGAAATAAGATAAGAC
ATACTGGAAAGAAACCTTTCAAATGTAAAAACCGTGGCAAATCATTTTGCATGCTTTCACAATTAACTCA
ACATAAGAAAATTCATACTAGAGAGTATTCTTACAAATGTGAAGAATGTGGTAAAGCCTTTAACTGGTCC
TCAACCCTTACTAAACATAAGATAATTCATACTGGAGAAAAACCCTACAAATGTGAAGAATGTGGCAAAG
CTTTTAACCGGTCCTCAAATCTTACTAAACATAAAATAATTCATACTGGAGAGAAACCCTACAAATGTGA
AGAATGTGGCAAAGCTTTTAACCGGTCCTCAACCCTTACTAAACATAAAAGAATTCATACAGAAGAGAAA
CCCTACAAATGTGAAGAATGTGGCAAGGCCTTTAACCAGTTCTCGATTCTTAATAAACATAAGAGAATTC
ATATGGAAGATAAACCCTACAAATGTGAAGAATGTGGCAAAGCCTTTAGAGTATTCTCAATTCTTAAAAA
ACATAAGATAATCCATACTGGGGAAAAACCATACAAATGTGAAGAATGTGGCAAAGCCTTTAACCAGTTC
TCAAACCTTACTAAACATAAGATAATTCATACTGGAGAGAAACCCTACAAATGTGATGAATGTGGCAAAG
CCTTTAACCAGTCCTCAACCCTTACTAAACATAAAAGAATTCATACGGGAGAAAAACCCTACAAATGTGA
AGAATGTGGCAAAGCTTTTAAACAGTCCTCAACCCTTACTGAACATAAGATAATTCATACTGGAGAGAAA
CCCTACAAATGTGAAAAATGTGGCAAGGCCTTTAGCTGGTCCTCAGCTTTTACTAAACATAAGAGAAATC
ATATGGAAGATAAACCCTACAAATGTGAAGAATGTGGCAAAGCCTTTAGTGTATTCTCAACCCTTACTAA
ACATAAAATAATTCATACTAGAGAAAAACCCTACAAATGTGAAGAATGTGGCAAAGCCTTTAACCAGTCC
TCAATTTTTACTAAACATAAGATAATTCACACTGAAGGGAAATCCTACAAATGTGAAAAATGTGGCAATG
CTTTTAACCAGTCCTCAAACCTTACTGCACGTAAGATAATTTATACTGGAGAGAAACCCTACAAATATGA
AGAATGTGACAAAGCCTTTAACAAGTTCTCAACCCTTATTACACATCAGATAATTTATACTGGAGAGAAA
CCCTGCAAACATGAATGTGGCAGAGCCTTTAACAAATCCTCAAATTATACTAAAGAGAAACTACAAACCT
AGTAATGAACTAGTCCGTAACTTGAAAGTATTTCGATTTCTTGGCTTTATATATCTTGTGGAAAGGACGA
GCACTACCGTCGAGGAAGTCAACA
