>Addgene plasmid #142688 | TFORF0774 | depositor partial sequence | sequence record 280203 | Barcode
GCACTACCGTCGAGGAAGTCAACA
